Addgene plasmid #160147: 5 pCOLI_A_STREP
Purpose: (Empty Backbone) N-term 2xStrepII 3C cleavable Amp resistant bacterial expression vector
Depositing lab: John Weir. Depositing organization: Friedrich Miescher Laboratory. Publication: InteBac - An integrated bacterial and baculovirus expression vector suite. Altmannova V, Blaha A, Astrinidis S, Reichle H, Weir JR. Protein Sci. 2020 Sep 21. doi: 10.1002/pro.3957. PubMed 32955754.
Backbone
  Vector backbone: pST50Trc
  Modifications to backbone: Custom MCS added to the vector for full compatibility within the InteBac system
  Vector type: Bacterial Expression
  Promoter: T7
  Tag / fusion protein: 2xStrepII (N terminal on backbone)
Growth in bacteria
  Bacterial resistance: Ampicillin, 100 μg/mL
  Growth temperature: 37°C
  Growth strain: DH5alpha
  Copy number: Low Copy
Gene/Insert
  Cloning method: Gibson Cloning
  Sequencing primers: 5′ T7_fwd; 3′ T7_rev
Terms and licenses: Academic/Nonprofit Terms; Industry Terms: Not Available to Industry
How to cite: 5 pCOLI_A_STREP was a gift from John Weir (Addgene plasmid # 160147 ; http://n2t.net/addgene:160147 ; RRID:Addgene_160147)
