[The description below was written by a language model from this plasmid's Addgene catalogue record and pLannotate feature annotations shown in this document.]
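Description:
5 pCOLI_A_STREP is an empty bacterial expression backbone of about 3.0 kb, derived from pST50Trc and belonging to the InteBac suite of integrated bacterial and baculovirus expression vectors. It was given a custom multiple cloning site so that inserts can be moved between members of that system, and genes are introduced by Gibson assembly. The plasmid replicates in E. coli from a ColE1/pMB1-type origin. The feature table also shows the rop gene and the pBR322 bom region, which fits the catalogue's low-copy designation even though the automated annotation gives the origin a generic high-copy label. Selection is by ampicillin, through a TEM beta-lactamase (bla) gene driven by its own promoter and followed by a bacteriophage fd terminator.

The expression cassette is a standard T7 arrangement: a T7 promoter, the efficient ribosome binding site from T7 gene 10, an N-terminal 2xStrepII (Twin-Strep) tag, the cloning region, and a T7 terminator. Expression therefore requires a host that supplies T7 RNA polymerase. According to the catalogue entry the tag can be removed with 3C protease, although the cleavage site itself is not annotated in the feature table. The short mbeC and SET1 fragments called by the annotation software are probably backbone remnants or sequence-similarity hits rather than functional elements. No lac operator or lacI gene is annotated.

The vector is intended for producing recombinant proteins in E. coli with an N-terminal double Strep tag. The tag allows affinity purification on Strep-Tactin resin and can then be cleaved off by the protease.
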