Features (pLannotate 1.2.2; 12 found; start..end, strand, type, name):
    627..766     -  misc_feature   bom: basis of mobility region from pBR322
    868..1059    -  CDS            rop: Rop protein, which maintains plasmids at low copy number; rop
   1099..1209    +  CDS            mbeC (fragment): MBEC_ECOLX - Experimental evidence at protein level: Swiss-Prot protein existence level 1. Required for efficient mobilization of ColE1 plasmid and is thus essential to promote the specific transfer of the plasmid during conjugation. Probably functions by inducing DNA bending, helping the MbeA relaxase to melt the DNA around the nic site and cleave the phosphodiester bond. Binds specifically double-stranded DNA (dsDNA) containing the ColE1 oriT but does not recognize the inverted repeat (IR). From Escherichia coli.
   1296..1314    +  promoter       T7 promoter: promoter for bacteriophage T7 RNA polymerase
   1352..1374    +  RBS            RBS: efficient ribosome binding site from bacteriophage T7 gene 10 (Olins and Rangwala, 1989)
   1397..1482    +  CDS            Twin-Strep-tag (fragment): two Strep-Tag®II moieties connected by a linker for enhanced binding to Strep-Tactin®, an engineered form of streptavidin (Schmidt et al., 2013)
   1672..1721    +  CDS            SET1 (fragment): solubility-enhancement tag derived from T7 phage gene 10B
   1729..1776    +  terminator     T7 terminator: transcription terminator for bacteriophage T7 RNA polymerase
   1841..1932    +  promoter       AmpR promoter: bla
   1933..2790    +  CDS            bla: BLAT_ECOLX - Experimental evidence at protein level: Swiss-Prot protein existence level 1. TEM-type are the most prevalent beta-lactamases in enterobacteria; they hydrolyze the beta-lactam bond in susceptible beta-lactam antibiotics, thus conferring resistance to penicillins and cephalosporins. TEM-3 and TEM-4 are capable of hydrolyzing cefotaxime and ceftazidime. TEM-5 is capable of hydrolyzing ceftazidime. TEM-6 is capable of hydrolyzing ceftazidime and aztreonam. TEM-8/CAZ-2, TEM- 16/CAZ-7 and TEM-24/CAZ-6 are markedly active against ceftazidime. IRT- 4 shows resistance to beta-lactamase in
   2797..2836    +  terminator     fd terminator: central terminator from bacteriophage fd (Otsuka and Kunisawa, 1982)
   2867..441     +  rep_origin     ori (across the origin): high-copy-number ColE1/pMB1/pBR322/pUC origin of replication
>Addgene plasmid #160147 | 5 pCOLI_A_STREP | addgene full sequence | sequence record 316800 | Addgene NGS Result
CTTCTAGTGTAGCCGTAGTTAGGCCACCACTTCAAGAACTCTGTAGCACCGCCTACATACCTCGCTCTGC
TAATCCTGTTACCAGTGGCTGCTGCCAGTGGCGATAAGTCGTGTCTTACCGGGTTGGACTCAAGACGATA
GTTACCGGATAAGGCGCAGCGGTCGGGCTGAACGGGGGGTTCGTGCACACAGCCCAGCTTGGAGCGAACG
ACCTACACCGAACTGAGATACCTACAGCGTGAGCTATGAGAAAGCGCCACGCTTCCCGAAGGGAGAAAGG
CGGACAGGTATCCGGTAAGCGGCAGGGTCGGAACAGGAGAGCGCACGAGGGAGCTTCCAGGGGGAAACGC
CTGGTATCTTTATAGTCCTGTCGGGTTTCGCCACCTCTGACTTGAGCGTCGATTTTTGTGATGCTCGTCA
GGGGGGCGGAGCCTATGGAAAAACGCCAGCAACGCGGCCTTTTTACGGTTCCTGGCCTTTTGCTGGCCTT
TTGCTCACATGTTCTTTCCTGCGTTATCCCCTGATTCTGTGGATAACCGTATTACCGCCTTTGAGTGAGC
TGATACCGCTCGCCGCAGCCGAACGACCGAGCGCAGCGAGTCAGTGAGCGAGGAAGCGGAAGAGCGCCTG
ATGCGGTATTTTCTCCTTACGCATCTGTGCGGTATTTCACACCGCAATGGTGCACTCTCAGTACAATCTG
CTCTGATGCCGCATAGTTAAGCCAGTATACACTCCGCTATCGCTACGTGACTGGGTCATGGCTGCGCCCC
GACACCCGCCAACACCCGCTGACGCGCCCTGACGGGCTTGTCTGCTCCCGGCATCCGCTTACAGACAAGC
TGTGACCGTCTCCGGGAGCTGCATGTGTCAGAGGTTTTCACCGTCATCACCGAAACGCGCGAGGCAGCTG
CGGTAAAGCTCATCAGCGTGGTCGTGAAGCGATTCACAGATGTCTGCCTGTTCATCCGCGTCCAGCTCGT
TGAGTTTCTCCAGAAGCGTTAATGTCTGGCTTCTGATAAAGCGGGCCATGTTAAGGGCGGTTTTTTCCTG
TTTGGTCACTGATGCCTCCGTGTAAGGGGGATTTCTGTTCATGGGGTAATGATACCGATGAAACGAGAGA
GGATGCTCACGATACGGGTTACTGATGATGAACATGCCCGGTTACTGGAACGTTGTGAGGGTAAACAACT
GGCGGTATGGATGCGGCGGGACCAGAGAAAAATCACTCAGGGTCAATGCCAGCGCTTCGTTAATACAGAT
GTAGGTGTTGGCACCATGCATCGATCCCGCGAAATTAATACGACTCACTATAGGGAGACCACAACGGTTT
CCCTCCGGCTCCGGAAATAATTTTGTTTAACTTTAAGAAGGAGATATACATATGGGCAGCAGCGCCAGCG
CTTGGAGCCACCCGCAGTTCGAGAAAGGTGGAGGTTCCGGAGGTGGATCGGGAGGTTCGGCGTGGAGCCA
CCCGCAGTTCGAAAAAAGCAGCGGATCTCTGGAAGTTCTGTTCCAGGGGCCCGGATCCCGGTCCGACATA
TGAGCGCGCGGAATTCAAAGGCCTACGTCGACGAGCTCACTAGTCGCGGCCGCTTTCGAATCTAGAGCCT
GCAGTCTCGACAAGCTTGTCGAGAAGTACTAGAGGATGTACAACGCGTGCGCGCTGATCCGGCTGCTAAC
AAAGCCCGAAAGGAAGCTGAGTTGGCTGCTGCCACCGCTGAGCAATAACTAGCATAACCCCTTGGGGCCT
CTAAACGGGTCTTGAGGGGTTTTTTGCTGAAAGGAGGAACTATATCGGGATTAGCCCGCCTAATGAGCGG
GCTTTTTTTTAATTCCCCTATTTGTTTATTTTTCTAAATACATTCAAATATGTATCCGCTCATGAGACAA
TAACCCTGATAAATGCTTCAATAATATTGAAAAAGGAAGAGTATGAGTATTCAACATTTCCGTGTCGCCC
TTATTCCCTTTTTTGCGGCATTTTGCCTTCCTGTTTTTGCTCACCCAGAAACGCTCGTGAAAGTAAAAGA
CGCAGAGGACCAATTGGGGGCACGAGTGGGATACATAGAACTGGACTTGAATAGCGGTAAAATCCTTGAG
AGTTTTCGCCCTGAAGAGCGTTTTCCAATGATGAGCACTTTCAAAGTTCTGCTATGTGGAGCAGTATTAT
CCCGTGTAGATGCGGGGCAAGAGCAACTCGGACGACGAATACACTATTCGCAGAATGACTTGGTTGAATA
CTCCCCAGTGACAGAAAAGCACCTTACGGACGGAATGACGGTAAGAGAATTATGTAGTGCCGCCATAACG
ATGAGTGATAACACTGCGGCGAACTTACTTCTGACAACCATCGGTGGACCGAAGGAATTAACCGCTTTTT
TGCACAATATGGGAGACCATGTAACTCGCCTTGACCGTTGGGAACCAGAACTGAATGAAGCCATACCAAA
CGACGAGCGAGACACCACAATGCCTGCGGCAATGGCAACAACATTACGCAAACTATTAACTGGCGAACTA
CTTACTCTGGCTTCACGGCAACAATTAATAGACTGGCTTGAAGCGGATAAAGTTGCAGGACCACTACTGC
GTTCGGCACTTCCTGCTGGCTGGTTTATTGCTGATAAATCTGGGGCAGGAGAGCGTGGTTCACGGGGTAT
CATTGCCGCACTTGGACCAGATGGTAAGCCTTCCCGTATCGTAGTTATCTACACGACGGGTAGTCAGGCA
ACTATGGACGAACGAAATAGACAGATTGCTGAAATAGGGGCTTCACTGATTAAGCATTGGTAAACCGATA
CAATTAAAGGCTCCTTTTGGAGCCTTTTTTTTTGGACGGACCGGTAGAAAAGATCAAAGGATCTTCTTGA
GATCCTTTTTTTCTGCGCGTAATCTGCTGCTTGCAAACAAAAAAACCACCGCTACCAGCGGTGGTTTGTT
TGCCGGATCAAGAGCTACCAACTCTTTTTCCGAAGGTAACTGGCTTCAGCAGAGCGCAGATACCAAATAC
TGTC
